Addgene plasmid #213009: pLenti_ABE8e-SpRY-P2A-BFP_HygroR
Purpose: A lentiviral vector used to create stable cell lines expressing the ABE8e-SpRY base editor and BFP
Depositing lab: Richard Sherwood. Depositing organization: Brigham and Women's Hospital. Publication: Joint genotypic and phenotypic outcome modeling improves base editing variant effect quantification. Ryu J, Barkal S, Yu T, Jankowiak M, Zhou Y, Francoeur M, Phan QV, Li Z, Tognon M, Brown L, Love MI, Bhat V, Lettre G, Ascher DB, Cassa CA, Sherwood RI, Pinello L. Nat Genet. 2024 Apr 24. doi: 10.1038/s41588-024-01726-6. PubMed 38658794.
Backbone
  Vector backbone: pLenti_mChe-P2A-BFP_HygroR
  Modifications to backbone: Swapped the mcherry construct with a D10A nickase mutant of the Cas9 variant SpRY. Added N-terminal ABE8e from a synthesized sequence block.
  Vector type: Mammalian Expression, Lentiviral, CRISPR
  Selectable markers: Hygromycin
Growth in bacteria
  Bacterial resistance: Ampicillin, 100 μg/mL
  Growth temperature: 30°C
  Growth strain: NEB Stable
  Copy number: Unknown
Gene/Insert
  Gene/Insert name: ABE8e-SpRY-D10A
  Species: Synthetic
  Mutation: D10A nickase variant of SpRY
  Promoter: Ef-1a
  Cloning method: Gibson Cloning
  Sequencing primers: 5′ ataagtgcagtagtcgccgt; 3′ ggttctcctccacgtctccag
Resource information
  A portion of this plasmid was derived from a plasmid made by: David Liu (ABE8e-addgene plasmid # 152994) Benjamin Kleinstiver (SpRY-addgene plasmid # 139989)
Terms and licenses: Academic/Nonprofit Terms; Industry Terms: Not Available to Industry
How to cite: pLenti_ABE8e-SpRY-P2A-BFP_HygroR was a gift from Richard Sherwood (Addgene plasmid # 213009 ; http://n2t.net/addgene:213009 ; RRID:Addgene_213009)
