[The description below was written by a language model from this plasmid's Addgene catalogue record and pLannotate feature annotations shown in this document.]
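Description:
pLenti_ABE8e-SpRY-P2A-BFP_HygroR is a 15.5 kb lentiviral mammalian expression plasmid for making stable cell lines that express an adenine base editor together with a blue fluorescent marker. It was built by Gibson cloning from pLenti_mChe-P2A-BFP_HygroR: the mCherry sequence was replaced with a D10A nickase form of the SpRY Cas9 variant, and a synthesized ABE8e deaminase block was added at the N-terminus. In bacteria it is maintained through a high-copy ColE1/pUC-type origin and selected with ampicillin (AmpR). The backbone also carries an f1 origin and an SV40 promoter/origin plus EM7-driven BleoR cassette, which lies outside the packaged viral region.

The viral genome is transcribed from a CMV enhancer/promoter fused to a truncated HIV-1 5' LTR. It contains the Ψ packaging signal with a partial gag sequence, the RRE for Rev-dependent nuclear export, and the cPPT/CTS. It ends in a truncated 3' LTR followed by a bGH polyadenylation signal. This layout is typical of vectors that need packaging functions supplied in trans.

Within this genome, an EF-1α core promoter drives a single open reading frame: the evolved TadA deaminase domain (ABE8e) fused to the SpRY Cas9 nickase, then, as the name indicates, a P2A self-cleaving peptide and TagBFP, so blue fluorescence reports editor expression. A WPRE follows to enhance transcript expression. A separate human PGK promoter then drives the hygromycin resistance gene for selecting transduced cells.

SpRY has a greatly relaxed PAM requirement, so the editor can make A•T-to-G•C changes at a wide range of target sites. No guide RNA cassette is annotated, so guides would have to be supplied separately, for example in base-editing variant screens.
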