Features (pLannotate 1.2.2; 36 found; start..end, strand, type, name):
    119..299     +  LTR            5' LTR (truncated): truncated 5' long terminal repeat (LTR) from HIV-1
    331..555     +  polyA_signal   bGH poly(A) signal: bovine growth hormone polyadenylation signal
    559..580     +  promoter       SV40 promoter (fragment): SV40 enhancer and early promoter
    601..1029    +  rep_origin     f1 ori (sequence partly withheld): f1 bacteriophage origin of replication; arrow indicates direction of (+) strand synthesis
   1056..1127    +  promoter       SV40 promoter (fragment): SV40 enhancer and early promoter
   1128..1199    +  promoter       SV40 promoter (fragment): SV40 enhancer and early promoter
   1203..1337    +  rep_origin     SV40 ori: SV40 origin of replication
   1399..1446    +  promoter       EM7 promoter: synthetic bacterial promoter&nbsp
   1465..1839    +  CDS            BleoR: antibiotic-binding protein; Sh ble from Streptoalloteichus hindustanus; confers resistance to bleomycin, phleomycin, and Zeocin™
   1849..1974    +  CDS            ble (fragment): BLE_KLEPN - Experimental evidence at protein level: Swiss-Prot protein existence level 1. Binding protein with a strong affinity to the bleomycin family of antibiotics. Binds to CL990; an antimitotic-antibiotic compound. From Klebsiella pneumoniae.
   1969..2090    +  polyA_signal   SV40 poly(A) signal: SV40 polyadenylation signal
   2161..2183    -  protein_bind   lac operator (fragment): The lac repressor binds to the lac operator to inhibit transcription in E. coli. This inhibition can be relieved by adding lactose or isopropyl-β-D-thiogalactopyranoside (IPTG). lac repressor encoded by lacI
   2187..2217    -  promoter       lac promoter: promoter for the E. coli lac operon
   2232..2253    -  protein_bind   CAP binding site: CAP binding activates transcription in the presence of cAMP. E. coli catabolite activator protein
   2266..2358    -  CDS            lacI (fragment): lac repressor; lacI; The lac repressor binds to the lac operator to inhibit transcription in E. coli. This inhibition can be relieved by adding lactose or isopropyl-β-D-thiogalactopyranoside (IPTG).
   2541..3129    -  rep_origin     ori: high-copy-number ColE1/pMB1/pBR322/pUC origin of replication
   3300..4160    -  CDS            AmpR: β-lactamase; bla; confers resistance to ampicillin, carbenicillin, and related antibiotics
   4161..4265    -  promoter       AmpR promoter: bla
   4324..4376    -  misc_feature   bom (fragment): basis of mobility region from pBR322
   4531..4910    +  enhancer       CMV enhancer: human cytomegalovirus immediate early enhancer
   4911..5110    +  promoter       CMV promoter: human cytomegalovirus (CMV) immediate early promoter
   5128..5308    +  LTR            5' LTR (truncated): truncated 5' long terminal repeat (LTR) from HIV-1
   5355..5480    +  misc_feature   HIV-1 Ψ: packaging signal of human immunodeficiency virus type 1
   5464..5827    +  CDS            HIV-1 gag (fragment): gag protein from human immunodeficiency virus 1; gag
   5973..6206    +  misc_feature   RRE: The Rev response element (RRE) of HIV-1 allows for Rev-dependent mRNA export from the nucleus to the cytoplasm.
   6583..6683    +  CDS            Rev (fragment): human immunodeficiency virus 1 (HIV-1) Rev protein; rev; enhances nuclear export of unspliced and incompletely spliced viral mRNAs
   6733..6850    +  misc_feature   cPPT/CTS: central polypurine tract and central termination sequence of HIV-1
   6899..6917    +  CDS            small t antigen (fragment): SV40 (simian virus 40) small t antigen
   6943..7154    +  promoter       EF-1α core promoter: core promoter for human elongation factor EF-1α
   7231..7722    +  CDS            tadA: TADA_ECOLI - Also known as yfhC. Experimental evidence at protein level: Swiss-Prot protein existence level 1. Catalyzes the deamination of adenosine to inosine at the wobble position 34 of tRNA(Arg2). Essential for cell viability. From Escherichia coli (strain K12).
   7825..11925   +  CDS            Cas9: Cas9 (Csn1) endonuclease from the Streptococcus pyogenes Type II CRISPR/Cas system generates RNA-guided double strand breaks in DNA
  12082..12768   +  CDS            TagBFP: TagBFP is a basic (constitutively fluorescent) blue fluorescent protein published in 2008, derived from Entacmaea quadricolor. It is reported to be a very rapidly-maturing monomer with very low acid sensitivity.
  12774..13362   +  misc_feature   WPRE: woodchuck hepatitis virus posttranscriptional regulatory element
  13369..13869   +  promoter       hPGK promoter: human phosphoglycerate kinase 1 promoter
  13876..14901   +  CDS            HygR: aminoglycoside phosphotransferase from E. coli; aph(4)-Ia; confers resistance to hygromycin
  15040..112     +  CDS            nef (fragment) (across the origin): NEF_HV1LW - Experimental evidence at protein level: Swiss-Prot protein existence level 1. Extracellular Nef protein targets CD4(+) T-lymphocytes for apoptosis by interacting with CXCR4 surface receptors. From Human immunodeficiency virus type 1 group M subtype B (isolate LW123) (HIV-1).
>Addgene plasmid #213009 | pLenti_ABE8e-SpRY-P2A-BFP_HygroR | addgene full sequence | sequence record 420130 | Addgene NGS Result
GTTACACCCTGTGAGCCTGCATGGGATGGATGACCCGGAGAGAGAAGTATTAGAGTGGAGGTTTGACAGC
CGCCTAGCATTTCATCACATGGCCCGAGAGCTGCATCCGGACTGTACTGGGTCTCTCTGGTTAGACCAGA
TCTGAGCCTGGGAGCTCTCTGGCTAACTAGGGAACCCACTGCTTAAGCCTCAATAAAGCTTGCCTTGAGT
GCTTCAAGTAGTGTGTGCCCGTCTGTTGTGTGACTCTGGTAACTAGAGATCCCTCAGACCCTTTTAGTCA
GTGTGGAAAATCTCTAGCAGGGCCCGTTTAAACCCGCTGATCAGCCTCGACTGTGCCTTCTAGTTGCCAG
CCATCTGTTGTTTGCCCCTCCCCCGTGCCTTCCTTGACCCTGGAAGGTGCCACTCCCACTGTCCTTTCCT
AATAAAATGAGGAAATTGCATCGCATTGTCTGAGTAGGTGTCATTCTATTCTGGGGGGTGGGGTGGGGCA
GGACAGCAAGGGGGAGGATTGGGAAGACAATAGCAGGCATGCTGGGGATGCGGTGGGCTCTATGGCTTCT
GAGGCGGAAAGAACCAGCTGGGGCTCTAGGGGGTATCCCC
[124 nt withheld, positions 601-724]
C
[91 nt withheld, positions 726-816]
A
[49 nt withheld, positions 818-866]
CCTTTGACGTTGGAGTCCACGTTCTTT
[37 nt withheld, positions 894-930]
ACCCTATCTCGGTCTATTCTTTTGATTTATAAGGGATTTTGCCGATTTCGGCCTATTGGTTAAAAAATGA
GCTGATTTAACAAAAATTTAACGCGAATTAATTCTGTGGAATGTGTGTCAGTTAGGGTGTGGAAAGTCCC
CAGGCTCCCCAGCAGGCAGAAGTATGCAAAGCATGCATCTCAATTAGTCAGCAACCAGGTGTGGAAAGTC
CCCAGGCTCCCCAGCAGGCAGAAGTATGCAAAGCATGCATCTCAATTAGTCAGCAACCATAGTCCCGCCC
CTAACTCCGCCCAGTTCCGCCCATTCTCCGCCCCATGGCTGACTAATTTTTTTTATTTATGCAGAGGCCG
AGGCCGCCTCTGCCTCTGAGCTATTCCAGAAGTAGTGAGGAGGCTTTTTTGGAGGCCTAGGCTTTTGCAA
AAAGCTCCCGGGAGCTTGTATATCCATTTTCGGATCTGATCAGCACGTGTTGACAATTAATCATCGGCAT
AGTATATCGGCATAGTATAATACGACAAGGTGAGGAACTAAACCATGGCCAAGTTGACCAGTGCCGTTCC
GGTGCTCACCGCGCGCGACGTCGCCGGAGCGGTCGAGTTCTGGACCGACCGGCTCGGGTTCTCCCGGGAC
TTCGTGGAGGACGACTTCGCCGGTGTGGTCCGGGACGACGTGACCCTGTTCATCAGCGCGGTCCAGGACC
AGGTGGTGCCGGACAACACCCTGGCCTGGGTGTGGGTGCGCGGCCTGGACGAGCTGTACGCCGAGTGGTC
GGAGGTCGTGTCCACGAACTTCCGGGACGCCTCCGGGCCGGCCATGACCGAGATCGGCGAGCAGCCGTGG
GGGCGGGAGTTCGCCCTGCGCGACCCGGCCGGCAACTGCGTGCACTTCGTGGCCGAGGAGCAGGACTGAC
ACGTGCTACGAGATTTCGATTCCACCGCCGCCTTCTATGAAAGGTTGGGCTTCGGAATCGTTTTCCGGGA
CGCCGGCTGGATGATCCTCCAGCGCGGGGATCTCATGCTGGAGTTCTTCGCCCACCCCAACTTGTTTATT
GCAGCTTATAATGGTTACAAATAAAGCAATAGCATCACAAATTTCACAAATAAAGCATTTTTTTCACTGC
ATTCTAGTTGTGGTTTGTCCAAACTCATCAATGTATCTTATCATGTCTGTATACCGTCGACCTCTAGCTA
GAGCTTGGCGTAATCATGGTCATAGCTGTTTCCTGTGTGAAATTGTTATCCGCTCACAATTCCACACAAC
ATACGAGCCGGAAGCATAAAGTGTAAAGCCTGGGGTGCCTAATGAGTGAGCTAACTCACATTAATTGCGT
TGCGCTCACTGCCCGCTTTCCAGTCGGGAAACCTGTCGTGCCAGCTGCATTAATGAATCGGCCAACGCGC
GGGGAGAGGCGGTTTGCGTATTGGGCGCTCTTCCGCTTCCTCGCTCACTGACTCGCTGCGCTCGGTCGTT
CGGCTGCGGCGAGCGGTATCAGCTCACTCAAAGGCGGTAATACGGTTATCCACAGAATCAGGGGATAACG
CAGGAAAGAACATGTGAGCAAAAGGCCAGCAAAAGGCCAGGAACCGTAAAAAGGCCGCGTTGCTGGCGTT
TTTCCATAGGCTCCGCCCCCCTGACGAGCATCACAAAAATCGACGCTCAAGTCAGAGGTGGCGAAACCCG
ACAGGACTATAAAGATACCAGGCGTTTCCCCCTGGAAGCTCCCTCGTGCGCTCTCCTGTTCCGACCCTGC
CGCTTACCGGATACCTGTCCGCCTTTCTCCCTTCGGGAAGCGTGGCGCTTTCTCATAGCTCACGCTGTAG
GTATCTCAGTTCGGTGTAGGTCGTTCGCTCCAAGCTGGGCTGTGTGCACGAACCCCCCGTTCAGCCCGAC
CGCTGCGCCTTATCCGGTAACTATCGTCTTGAGTCCAACCCGGTAAGACACGACTTATCGCCACTGGCAG
CAGCCACTGGTAACAGGATTAGCAGAGCGAGGTATGTAGGCGGTGCTACAGAGTTCTTGAAGTGGTGGCC
TAACTACGGCTACACTAGAAGAACAGTATTTGGTATCTGCGCTCTGCTGAAGCCAGTTACCTTCGGAAAA
AGAGTTGGTAGCTCTTGATCCGGCAAACAAACCACCGCTGGTAGCGGTGGTTTTTTTGTTTGCAAGCAGC
AGATTACGCGCAGAAAAAAAGGATCTCAAGAAGATCCTTTGATCTTTTCTACGGGGTCTGACGCTCAGTG
GAACGAAAACTCACGTTAAGGGATTTTGGTCATGAGATTATCAAAAAGGATCTTCACCTAGATCCTTTTA
AATTAAAAATGAAGTTTTAAATCAATCTAAAGTATATATGAGTAAACTTGGTCTGACAGTTACCAATGCT
TAATCAGTGAGGCACCTATCTCAGCGATCTGTCTATTTCGTTCATCCATAGTTGCCTGACTCCCCGTCGT
GTAGATAACTACGATACGGGAGGGCTTACCATCTGGCCCCAGTGCTGCAATGATACCGCGAGACCCACGC
TCACCGGCTCCAGATTTATCAGCAATAAACCAGCCAGCCGGAAGGGCCGAGCGCAGAAGTGGTCCTGCAA
CTTTATCCGCCTCCATCCAGTCTATTAATTGTTGCCGGGAAGCTAGAGTAAGTAGTTCGCCAGTTAATAG
TTTGCGCAACGTTGTTGCCATTGCTACAGGCATCGTGGTGTCACGCTCGTCGTTTGGTATGGCTTCATTC
AGCTCCGGTTCCCAACGATCAAGGCGAGTTACATGATCCCCCATGTTGTGCAAAAAAGCGGTTAGCTCCT
TCGGTCCTCCGATCGTTGTCAGAAGTAAGTTGGCCGCAGTGTTATCACTCATGGTTATGGCAGCACTGCA
TAATTCTCTTACTGTCATGCCATCCGTAAGATGCTTTTCTGTGACTGGTGAGTACTCAACCAAGTCATTC
TGAGAATAGTGTATGCGGCGACCGAGTTGCTCTTGCCCGGCGTCAATACGGGATAATACCGCGCCACATA
GCAGAACTTTAAAAGTGCTCATCATTGGAAAACGTTCTTCGGGGCGAAAACTCTCAAGGATCTTACCGCT
GTTGAGATCCAGTTCGATGTAACCCACTCGTGCACCCAACTGATCTTCAGCATCTTTTACTTTCACCAGC
GTTTCTGGGTGAGCAAAAACAGGAAGGCAAAATGCCGCAAAAAAGGGAATAAGGGCGACACGGAAATGTT
GAATACTCATACTCTTCCTTTTTCAATATTATTGAAGCATTTATCAGGGTTATTGTCTCATGAGCGGATA
CATATTTGAATGTATTTAGAAAAATAAACAAATAGGGGTTCCGCGCACATTTCCCCGAAAAGTGCCACCT
GACGTCGACGGATCGGGAGATCTCCCGATCCCCTATGGTGCACTCTCAGTACAATCTGCTCTGATGCCGC
ATAGTTAAGCCAGTATCTGCTCCCTGCTTGTGTGTTGGAGGTCGCTGAGTAGTGCGCGAGCAAAATTTAA
GCTACAACAAGGCAAGGCTTGACCGACAATTGCATGAAGAATCTGCTTAGGGTTAGGCGTTTTGCGCTGC
TTCGCGATGTACGGGCCAGATATACGCGTTGACATTGATTATTGACTAGTTATTAATAGTAATCAATTAC
GGGGTCATTAGTTCATAGCCCATATATGGAGTTCCGCGTTACATAACTTACGGTAAATGGCCCGCCTGGC
TGACCGCCCAACGACCCCCGCCCATTGACGTCAATAATGACGTATGTTCCCATAGTAACGCCAATAGGGA
CTTTCCATTGACGTCAATGGGTGGAGTATTTACGGTAAACTGCCCACTTGGCAGTACATCAAGTGTATCA
TATGCCAAGTACGCCCCCTATTGACGTCAATGACGGTAAATGGCCCGCCTGGCATTATGCCCAGTACATG
ACCTTATGGGACTTTCCTACTTGGCAGTACATCTACGTATTAGTCATCGCTATTACCATGGTGATGCGGT
TTTGGCAGTACATCAATGGGCGTGGATAGCGGTTTGACTCACGGGGATTTCCAAGTCTCCACCCCATTGA
CGTCAATGGGAGTTTGTTTTGGCACCAAAATCAACGGGACTTTCCAAAATGTCGTAACAACTCCGCCCCA
TTGACGCAAATGGGCGGTAGGCGTGTACGGTGGGAGGTCTATATAAGCAGCGCGTTTTGCCTGTACTGGG
TCTCTCTGGTTAGACCAGATCTGAGCCTGGGAGCTCTCTGGCTAACTAGGGAACCCACTGCTTAAGCCTC
AATAAAGCTTGCCTTGAGTGCTTCAAGTAGTGTGTGCCCGTCTGTTGTGTGACTCTGGTAACTAGAGATC
CCTCAGACCCTTTTAGTCAGTGTGGAAAATCTCTAGCAGTGGCGCCCGAACAGGGACTTGAAAGCGAAAG
GGAAACCAGAGGAGCTCTCTCGACGCAGGACTCGGCTTGCTGAAGCGCGCACGGCAAGAGGCGAGGGGCG
GCGACTGGTGAGTACGCCAAAAATTTTGACTAGCGGAGGCTAGAAGGAGAGAGATGGGTGCGAGAGCGTC
AGTATTAAGCGGGGGAGAATTAGATCGCGATGGGAAAAAATTCGGTTAAGGCCAGGGGGAAAGAAAAAAT
ATAAATTAAAACATATAGTATGGGCAAGCAGGGAGCTAGAACGATTCGCAGTTAATCCTGGCCTGTTAGA
AACATCAGAAGGCTGTAGACAAATACTGGGACAGCTACAACCATCCCTTCAGACAGGATCAGAAGAACTT
AGATCATTATATAATACAGTAGCAACCCTCTATTGTGTGCATCAAAGGATAGAGATAAAAGACACCAAGG
AAGCTTTAGACAAGATAGAGGAAGAGCAAAACAAAAGTAAGACCACCGCACAGCAAGCGGCCGCTGATCT
TCAGACCTGGAGGAGGAGATATGAGGGACAATTGGAGAAGTGAATTATATAAATATAAAGTAGTAAAAAT
TGAACCATTAGGAGTAGCACCCACCAAGGCAAAGAGAAGAGTGGTGCAGAGAGAAAAAAGAGCAGTGGGA
ATAGGAGCTTTGTTCCTTGGGTTCTTGGGAGCAGCAGGAAGCACTATGGGCGCAGCGTCAATGACGCTGA
CGGTACAGGCCAGACAATTATTGTCTGGTATAGTGCAGCAGCAGAACAATTTGCTGAGGGCTATTGAGGC
GCAACAGCATCTGTTGCAACTCACAGTCTGGGGCATCAAGCAGCTCCAGGCAAGAATCCTGGCTGTGGAA
AGATACCTAAAGGATCAACAGCTCCTGGGGATTTGGGGTTGCTCTGGAAAACTCATTTGCACCACTGCTG
TGCCTTGGAATGCTAGTTGGAGTAATAAATCTCTGGAACAGATTTGGAATCACACGACCTGGATGGAGTG
GGACAGAGAAATTAACAATTACACAAGCTTAATACACTCCTTAATTGAAGAATCGCAAAACCAGCAAGAA
AAGAATGAACAAGAATTATTGGAATTAGATAAATGGGCAAGTTTGTGGAATTGGTTTAACATAACAAATT
GGCTGTGGTATATAAAATTATTCATAATGATAGTAGGAGGCTTGGTAGGTTTAAGAATAGTTTTTGCTGT
ACTTTCTATAGTGAATAGAGTTAGGCAGGGATATTCACCATTATCGTTTCAGACCCACCTCCCAACCCCG
AGGGGACCCGACAGGCCCGAAGGAATAGAAGAAGAAGGTGGAGAGAGAGACAGAGACAGATCCATTCGAT
TAGTGAACGGATCGGCACTGCGTGCGCCAATTCTGCAGACAAATGGCAGTATTCATCCACAATTTTAAAA
GAAAAGGGGGGATTGGGGGGTACAGTGCAGGGGAAAGAATAGTAGACATAATAGCAACAGACATACAAAC
TAAAGAATTACAAAAACAAATTACAAAAATTCAAAATTTTCGGGTTTATTACAGGGACAGCAGAGATCCA
GTTTGGTTAATTAGCTAGCTAGGTCTTGAAAGGAGTGGGAATTGGCTCCGGTGCCCGTCAGTGGGCAGAG
CGCACATCGCCCACAGTCCCCGAGAAGTTGGGGGGAGGGGTCGGCAATTGATCCGGTGCCTAGAGAAGGT
GGCGCGGGGTAAACTGGGAAAGTGATGTCGTGTACTGGCTCCGCCTTTTTCCCGAGGGTGGGGGAGAACC
GTATATAAGTGCAGTAGTCGCCGTGAACGTTCTTTTTCGCAACGGGTTTGCCGCCAGAACACAGGACCGG
TTCTAGAGCCACCATGAAACGGACAGCCGACGGAAGCGAGTTCGAGTCACCAAAGAAGAAGCGGAAAGTC
TCTGAGGTGGAGTTTTCCCACGAGTACTGGATGAGACATGCCCTGACCCTGGCCAAGAGGGCACGCGATG
AGAGGGAGGTGCCTGTGGGAGCCGTGCTGGTGCTGAACAATAGAGTGATCGGCGAGGGCTGGAACAGAGC
CATCGGCCTGCACGACCCAACAGCCCATGCCGAAATTATGGCCCTGAGACAGGGCGGCCTGGTCATGCAG
AACTACAGACTGATTGACGCCACCCTGTACGTGACATTCGAGCCTTGCGTGATGTGCGCCGGCGCCATGA
TCCACTCTAGGATCGGCCGCGTGGTGTTTGGCGTGAGGAACAGCAAAAGAGGCGCCGCAGGCTCCCTGAT
GAACGTGCTGAACTACCCCGGCATGAATCACCGCGTCGAAATTACCGAGGGAATCCTGGCAGATGAATGT
GCCGCCCTGCTGTGCGATTTCTACCGGATGCCTAGACAGGTGTTCAATGCTCAGAAGAAGGCCCAGAGCT
CCATCAACTCCGGAGGATCTAGCGGAGGCTCCTCTGGCTCTGAGACACCTGGCACAAGCGAGAGCGCAAC
ACCTGAAAGCAGCGGGGGCAGCAGCGGGGGGTCAGACAAGAAGTACAGCATCGGCCTGGCCATCGGCACC
AACTCTGTGGGCTGGGCCGTGATCACCGACGAGTACAAGGTGCCCAGCAAGAAATTCAAGGTGCTGGGCA
ACACCGACCGGCACAGCATCAAGAAGAACCTGATCGGAGCCCTGCTGTTCGACAGCGGCGAAACAGCCGA
GAGAACCCGGCTGAAGAGAACCGCCAGAAGAAGATACACCAGACGGAAGAACCGGATCTGCTATCTGCAA
GAGATCTTCAGCAACGAGATGGCCAAGGTGGACGACAGCTTCTTCCACAGACTGGAAGAGTCCTTCCTGG
TGGAAGAGGATAAGAAGCACGAGCGGCACCCCATCTTCGGCAACATCGTGGACGAGGTGGCCTACCACGA
GAAGTACCCCACCATCTACCACCTGAGAAAGAAACTGGTGGACAGCACCGACAAGGCCGACCTGCGGCTG
ATCTATCTGGCCCTGGCCCACATGATCAAGTTCCGGGGCCACTTCCTGATCGAGGGCGACCTGAACCCCG
ACAACAGCGACGTGGACAAGCTGTTCATCCAGCTGGTGCAGACCTACAACCAGCTGTTCGAGGAAAACCC
CATCAACGCCAGCGGCGTGGACGCCAAGGCCATCCTGTCTGCCAGACTGAGCAAGAGCAGACGGCTGGAA
AATCTGATCGCCCAGCTGCCCGGCGAGAAGAAGAATGGCCTGTTCGGAAACCTGATTGCCCTGAGCCTGG
GCCTGACCCCCAACTTCAAGAGCAACTTCGACCTGGCCGAGGATGCCAAACTGCAGCTGAGCAAGGACAC
CTACGACGACGACCTGGACAACCTGCTGGCCCAGATCGGCGACCAGTACGCCGACCTGTTTCTGGCCGCC
AAGAACCTGTCCGACGCCATCCTGCTGAGCGACATCCTGAGAGTGAACACCGAGATCACCAAGGCCCCCC
TGAGCGCCTCTATGATCAAGAGATACGACGAGCACCACCAGGACCTGACCCTGCTGAAAGCTCTCGTGCG
GCAGCAGCTGCCTGAGAAGTACAAAGAGATTTTCTTCGACCAGAGCAAGAACGGCTACGCCGGCTACATT
GACGGCGGAGCCAGCCAGGAAGAGTTCTACAAGTTCATCAAGCCCATCCTGGAAAAGATGGACGGCACCG
AGGAACTGCTCGTGAAGCTGAACAGAGAGGACCTGCTGCGGAAGCAGCGGACCTTCGACAACGGCAGCAT
CCCCCACCAGATCCACCTGGGAGAGCTGCACGCCATTCTGCGGCGGCAGGAAGATTTTTACCCATTCCTG
AAGGACAACCGGGAAAAGATCGAGAAGATCCTGACCTTCCGCATCCCCTACTACGTGGGCCCTCTGGCCA
GGGGAAACAGCAGATTCGCCTGGATGACCAGAAAGAGCGAGGAAACCATCACCCCCTGGAACTTCGAGGA
AGTGGTGGACAAGGGCGCTTCCGCCCAGAGCTTCATCGAGCGGATGACCAACTTCGATAAGAACCTGCCC
AACGAGAAGGTGCTGCCCAAGCACAGCCTGCTGTACGAGTACTTCACCGTGTATAACGAGCTGACCAAAG
TGAAATACGTGACCGAGGGAATGAGAAAGCCCGCCTTCCTGAGCGGCGAGCAGAAAAAGGCCATCGTGGA
CCTGCTGTTCAAGACCAACCGGAAAGTGACCGTGAAGCAGCTGAAAGAGGACTACTTCAAGAAAATCGAG
TGCTTCGACTCCGTGGAAATCTCCGGCGTGGAAGATCGGTTCAACGCCTCCCTGGGCACATACCACGATC
TGCTGAAAATTATCAAGGACAAGGACTTCCTGGACAATGAGGAAAACGAGGACATTCTGGAAGATATCGT
GCTGACCCTGACACTGTTTGAGGACAGAGAGATGATCGAGGAACGGCTGAAAACCTATGCCCACCTGTTC
GACGACAAAGTGATGAAGCAGCTGAAGCGGCGGAGATACACCGGCTGGGGCAGGCTGAGCCGGAAGCTGA
TCAACGGCATCCGGGACAAGCAGTCCGGCAAGACAATCCTGGATTTCCTGAAGTCCGACGGCTTCGCCAA
CAGAAACTTCATGCAGCTGATCCACGACGACAGCCTGACCTTTAAAGAGGACATCCAGAAAGCCCAGGTG
TCCGGCCAGGGCGATAGCCTGCACGAGCACATTGCCAATCTGGCCGGCAGCCCCGCCATTAAGAAGGGCA
TCCTGCAGACAGTGAAGGTGGTGGACGAGCTCGTGAAAGTGATGGGCCGGCACAAGCCCGAGAACATCGT
GATCGAAATGGCCAGAGAGAACCAGACCACCCAGAAGGGACAGAAGAACAGCCGCGAGAGAATGAAGCGG
ATCGAAGAGGGCATCAAAGAGCTGGGCAGCCAGATCCTGAAAGAACACCCCGTGGAAAACACCCAGCTGC
AGAACGAGAAGCTGTACCTGTACTACCTGCAGAATGGGCGGGATATGTACGTGGACCAGGAACTGGACAT
CAACCGGCTGTCCGACTACGATGTGGACCATATCGTGCCTCAGAGCTTTCTGAAGGACGACTCCATCGAC
AACAAGGTGCTGACCAGAAGCGACAAGAACCGGGGCAAGAGCGACAACGTGCCCTCCGAAGAGGTCGTGA
AGAAGATGAAGAACTACTGGCGGCAGCTGCTGAACGCCAAGCTGATTACCCAGAGAAAGTTCGACAATCT
GACCAAGGCCGAGAGAGGCGGCCTGAGCGAACTGGATAAGGCCGGCTTCATCAAGAGACAGCTGGTGGAA
ACCCGGCAGATCACAAAGCACGTGGCACAGATCCTGGACTCCCGGATGAACACTAAGTACGACGAGAATG
ACAAGCTGATCCGGGAAGTGAAAGTGATCACCCTGAAGTCCAAGCTGGTGTCCGATTTCCGGAAGGATTT
CCAGTTTTACAAAGTGCGCGAGATCAACAACTACCACCACGCCCACGACGCCTACCTGAACGCCGTCGTG
GGAACCGCCCTGATCAAAAAGTACCCTAAGCTGGAAAGCGAGTTCGTGTACGGCGACTACAAGGTGTACG
ACGTGCGGAAGATGATCGCCAAGAGCGAGCAGGAAATCGGCAAGGCTACCGCCAAGTACTTCTTCTACAG
CAACATCATGAACTTTTTCAAGACCGAGATTACCCTGGCCAACGGCGAGATCCGGAAGCGGCCTCTGATC
GAGACAAACGGCGAAACCGGGGAGATCGTGTGGGATAAGGGCCGGGATTTTGCCACCGTGCGGAAAGTGC
TGAGCATGCCCCAAGTGAATATCGTGAAAAAGACCGAGGTGCAGACAGGCGGCTTCAGCAAAGAGTCTAT
CAGACCCAAGAGGAACAGCGATAAGCTGATCGCCAGAAAGAAGGACTGGGACCCTAAGAAGTACGGCGGC
TTCCTGTGGCCCACCGTGGCCTATTCTGTGCTGGTGGTGGCCAAAGTGGAAAAGGGCAAGTCCAAGAAAC
TGAAGAGTGTGAAAGAGCTGCTGGGGATCACCATCATGGAAAGAAGCAGCTTCGAGAAGAATCCCATCGA
CTTTCTGGAAGCCAAGGGCTACAAAGAAGTGAAAAAGGACCTGATCATCAAGCTGCCTAAGTACTCCCTG
TTCGAGCTGGAAAACGGCCGGAAGAGAATGCTGGCCTCTGCCAAGCAGCTGCAGAAGGGAAACGAACTGG
CCCTGCCCTCCAAATATGTGAACTTCCTGTACCTGGCCAGCCACTATGAGAAGCTGAAGGGCTCCCCCGA
GGATAATGAGCAGAAACAGCTGTTTGTGGAACAGCACAAGCACTACCTGGACGAGATCATCGAGCAGATC
AGCGAGTTCTCCAAGAGAGTGATCCTGGCCGACGCTAATCTGGACAAAGTGCTGTCCGCCTACAACAAGC
ACCGGGATAAGCCCATCAGAGAGCAGGCCGAGAATATCATCCACCTGTTTACCCTGACCAGACTGGGAGC
CCCTAGAGCCTTCAAGTACTTTGACACCACCATCGACCCCAAGCAGTACAGAAGCACCAAAGAGGTGCTG
GACGCCACCCTGATCCACCAGAGCATCACCGGCCTGTACGAGACACGGATCGACCTGTCTCAGCTGGGAG
GCGACGGATCCGGCGGAGGCGGAAGCGGGAAAAGAACCGCCGACGGCAGCGAATTCGAGCCCAAGAAGAA
GAGGAAAGTCTCGGGATCCGGAGCTACTAACTTCAGCCTGCTGAAGCAGGCTGGAGACGTGGAGGAGAAC
CCTGGACCTTCTAGAATGGTGAGCGAGCTGATTAAGGAGAACATGCACATGAAGCTGTACATGGAGGGCA
CCGTGGACAACCATCACTTCAAGTGCACATCCGAGGGCGAAGGCAAGCCCTACGAGGGCACCCAGACCAT
GAGAATCAAGGTGGTCGAGGGCGGCCCTCTCCCCTTCGCCTTCGACATCCTGGCTACTAGCTTCCTCTAC
GGCAGCAAGACCTTCATCAACCACACCCAGGGCATCCCCGACTTCTTCAAGCAGTCCTTCCCTGAGGGCT
TCACATGGGAGAGAGTCACCACATACGAAGACGGGGGCGTGCTGACCGCTACCCAGGACACCAGCCTCCA
GGACGGCTGCCTCATCTACAACGTCAAGATCAGAGGGGTGAACTTCACATCCAACGGCCCTGTGATGCAG
AAGAAAACACTCGGCTGGGAGGCCTTCACCGAGACGCTGTACCCCGCTGACGGCGGCCTGGAAGGCAGAA
ACGACATGGCCCTGAAGCTCGTGGGCGGGAGCCATCTGATCGCAAACATCAAGACCACATATAGATCCAA
GAAACCCGCTAAGAACCTCAAGATGCCTGGCGTCTACTATGTGGACTACAGACTGGAAAGAATCAAGGAG
GCCAACAACGAGACCTACGTCGAGCAGCACGAGGTGGCAGTGGCCAGATACTGCGACCTCCCTAGCAAAC
TGGGGCATTAATTAATCAACCTCTGGATTACAAAATTTGTGAAAGATTGACTGGTATTCTTAACTATGTT
GCTCCTTTTACGCTATGTGGATACGCTGCTTTAATGCCTTTGTATCATGCTATTGCTTCCCGTATGGCTT
TCATTTTCTCCTCCTTGTATAAATCCTGGTTGCTGTCTCTTTATGAGGAGTTGTGGCCCGTTGTCAGGCA
ACGTGGCGTGGTGTGCACTGTGTTTGCTGACGCAACCCCCACTGGTTGGGGCATTGCCACCACCTGTCAG
CTCCTTTCCGGGACTTTCGCTTTCCCCCTCCCTATTGCCACGGCGGAACTCATCGCCGCCTGCCTTGCCC
GCTGCTGGACAGGGGCTCGGCTGTTGGGCACTGACAATTCCGTGGTGTTGTCGGGGAAATCATCGTCCTT
TCCTTGGCTGCTCGCCTGTGTTGCCACCTGGATTCTGCGCGGGACGTCCTTCTGCTACGTCCCTTCGGCC
CTCAATCCAGCGGACCTTCCTTCCCGCGGCCTGCTGCCGGCTCTGCGGCCTCTTCCGCGTCTTCGCCTTC
GCCCTCAGACGAGTCGGATCTCCCTTTGGGCCGCCTCCCCGCTTCGAATTGCGCCTTTTCCAAGGCAGCC
CTGGGTTTGCGCAGGGACGCGGCTGCTCTGGGCGTGGTTCCGGGAAACGCAGCGGCGCCGACCCTGGGTC
TCGCACATTCTTCACGTCCGTTCGCAGCGTCACCCGGATCTTCGCCGCTACCCTTGTGGGCCCCCCGGCG
ACGCTTCCTGCTCCGCCCCTAAGTCGGGAAGGTTCCTTGCGGTTCGCGGCGTGCCGGACGTGACAAACGG
AAGCCGCACGTCTCACTAGTACCCTCGCAGACGGACAGCGCCAGGGAGCAATGGCAGCGCGCCGACCGCG
ATGGGCTGTGGCCAATAGCGGCTGCTCAGCAGGGCGCGCCGAGAGCAGCGGCCGGGAAGGGGCGGTGCGG
GAGGCGGGGTGTGGGGCGGTAGTGTGGGCCCTGTTCCTGCCCGCGCGGTGTTCCGCATTCTGCAAGCCTC
CGGAGCGCACGTCGGCAGTCGGCTCCCTCGTTGACCGAATCACCGACCTCTCTCCCCAGGCCACCATGAA
AAAGCCTGAACTCACCGCGACGTCTGTCGAGAAGTTTCTGATCGAAAAGTTCGACAGCGTCTCCGACCTG
ATGCAGCTCTCGGAGGGCGAAGAATCTCGTGCTTTCAGCTTCGATGTAGGAGGGCGTGGATATGTCCTGC
GGGTAAATAGCTGCGCCGATGGTTTCTACAAAGATCGTTATGTTTATCGGCACTTTGCATCGGCCGCGCT
CCCGATTCCGGAAGTGCTTGACATTGGGGAATTCAGCGAGAGCCTGACCTATTGCATCTCCCGCCGTGCA
CAGGGTGTCACGTTGCAAGACCTGCCTGAAACCGAACTGCCCGCTGTTCTGCAGCCGGTCGCGGAGGCCA
TGGATGCGATCGCTGCGGCCGATCTTAGCCAGACGAGCGGGTTCGGCCCATTCGGACCGCAAGGAATCGG
TCAATACACTACATGGCGTGATTTCATATGCGCGATTGCTGATCCCCATGTGTATCACTGGCAAACTGTG
ATGGACGACACCGTCAGTGCGTCCGTCGCGCAGGCTCTCGATGAGCTGATGCTTTGGGCCGAGGACTGCC
CCGAAGTCCGGCACCTCGTGCACGCGGATTTCGGCTCCAACAATGTCCTGACGGACAATGGCCGCATAAC
AGCGGTCATTGACTGGAGCGAGGCGATGTTCGGGGATTCCCAATACGAGGTCGCCAACATCTTCTTCTGG
AGGCCGTGGTTGGCTTGTATGGAGCAGCAGACGCGCTACTTCGAGCGGAGGCATCCGGAGCTTGCAGGAT
CGCCGCGGCTCCGGGCGTATATGCTCCGCATTGGTCTTGACCAACTCTATCAGAGCTTGGTTGACGGCAA
TTTCGATGATGCAGCTTGGGCGCAGGGTCGATGCGACGCAATCGTCCGATCCGGAGCCGGGACTGTCGGG
CGTACACAAATCGCCCGCAGAAGCGCGGCCGTCTGGACCGATGGCTGTGTAGAAGTACTCGCCGATAGTG
GAAACCGACGCCCCAGCACTCGTCCGAGGGCAAAGGAATAGTTAACACATCCCTCGGAGGCTGCGCCTGT
CTTAGGTTGGAGTGATACATTTCTTGTCACTATTCCCCGTCATTGGATTAGGCAGTAGCTTTGACGGCCC
TCCTGTCTTAGGTTAGTGAGAAATGTCACTCTCTTACCCGTCATTGGCTGTCCAGTCTATCGATACCGTC
GACCTCGAGACCTAGAAAAACATGGAGCAATCACAAGTAGCAATACAGCAGCTACCAATGCTGATTGTGC
CTGGCTAGAAGCACAAGAGGAGGAGGAGGTGGGTTTTCCAGTCACACCTCAGGTACCTTTAAGACCAATG
ACTTACAAGGCAGCTGTAGATCTTAGCCACTTTTTAAAAGAAAAGGGGGGACTGGAAGGGCTAATTCACT
CCCAACGAAGACAAGATATCCTTGATCTGTGGATCTACCACACACAAGGCTACTTCCCTGATTGGCAGAA
CTACACACCAGGGCCAGGGATCAGATATCCACTGACCTTTGGATGGTGCTACAAGCTAGTACCAGTTGAG
CAAGAGAAGGTAGAAGAAGCCAATGAAGGAGAGAACACCCGCTT
